>Addgene plasmid #132356 | pZmUBQ:AVRa1 | addgene full sequence | sequence record 258865 | Addgene NGS Result
ATACTAAGGGTTTCTTATATGCTCAACACATGAGCGAAACCCTATAAGAACCCTAATTCCCTTATCTGGG
AACTACTCACACATTATTCTGGAGAAAAATAGAGAGAGATAGATTTGTAGAGAGAGACTGGTGATTTTTG
CGGACTCTAGAGCTCTTACTTGTACAGCTCGTCCATGCCGAGAGTGATCCCGGCGGCGGTCACGAACTCC
AGCAGGACCATGTGATCGCGCTTCTCGTTGGGGTCTTTGCTCAGGGCGGACTGGTAGCTCAGGTAGTGGT
TGTCGGGCAGCAGCACGGGGCCGTCGCCGATGGGGGTGTTCTGCTGGTAGTGGTCGGCGAGCTGCACGCT
GCCGTCCTCGATGTTGTGGCGGATCTTGAAGTTCACCTTGATGCCGTTCTTCTGCTTGTCGGCCATGATA
TAGACGTTGTGGCTGTTGTAGTTGTACTCCAGCTTGTGCCCCAGGATGTTGCCGTCCTCCTTGAAGTCGA
TGCCCTTCAGCTCGATGCGGTTCACCAGGGTGTCGCCCTCGAACTTCACCTCGGCGCGGGTCTTGTAGTT
GCCGTCGTCCTTGAAGAAGATGGTGCGCTCCTGGACGTAGCCTTCGGGCATGGCGGACTTGAAGAAGTCG
TGCTGCTTCATGTGGTCGGGGTAGCGGGCGAAGCACTGCACGCCGTAGCCGAAGGTGGTCACGAGGGTGG
GCCAGGGCACGGGCAGCTTGCCGGTGGTGCAGATGAACTTCAGGGTCAGCTTGCCGTAGGTGGCATCGCC
CTCGCCCTCGCCGGACACGCTGAACTTGTGGCCGTTTACGTCGCCGTCCAGCTCGACCAGGATGGGCACC
ACCCCGGTGAACAGCTCCTCGCCCTTGCTCACCATCCCATCAACCACTTTGTACAAGAAAGCTGGGTCGG
CGCGCCCACCCTTCTAGGTGCATTCTTCAATGAATTTTCGGTTATTTCGATAGCCCTGTTGGTATACTAC
TGCCACTCGTTTATTTGAAGTAAAGACAGCAAAAGTTGTTGCGCTAGATGACGAAGGATGCACATCCAAT
ACCTTGTAAACGACACCGCGACTCAAACTAGTGTTTTCATAGACTTCATCCTCTATAGTTTTAAACGGAA
AGTGTTCAAAGGAATTCATATTTGTATGTGAATAAACATCTTCTTCATAAAGTATGTCACCGCTTGGGCA
TTGCCACGTTCGCATGGTGAAGGGGGCGGCCGCGGAGCCTGCTTTTTTGTACAAACTTGTTGATGGGCTG
CAGGAATTCGATATCAAGCTTATCGATACCGTCGACCTCGAGGGATTTGCAGAAGTAACACCAAACAACA
GGGTGAGCATCGACAAAAGAAACAGTACCAAGCAAATAAATAGCGTATGAAGGCAGGGCTAAAAAAATCC
ACATATAGCTGCTGCATATGCCATCATCCAAGTATATCAAGATCAAAATAATTATAAAACATACTTGTTT
ATTATAATAGATAGGTACTCAAGGTTAGAGCATATGAATAGATGCTGCATATGCCATCATGTATATGCAT
CAGTAAAACCCACATCAACATGTATACCTATCCTAGATCGATACTTCCATCCATCATCTTAAACTCGTAA
CTATGAAGATGTATGGCACACACATACAGATCCAAAATTAATAAATCCACCAGTTAGTTTGAAACAGTAT
TCTACTCCGATCTAGAACGAATGAACGACCGCCCAACCACACCACATCATCACAACCAAGCGAACAAAAA
GCATCTCTGTATATGCATCAGTAAAACCCGCATCAACATGTATACCTATCCTAGATCGATATTTCCATCC
ATCATCTTCAATTCGTAACTATGAATATGTATGGCACACACATACAGATCCAAAATTAATAAATCCACCA
GGTAGTTTGAAACAGAATTCTACTCCGATTTAGAACGACCGCCCAACCAGACCACATCATCACAACCAAG
CCAAAAAAAAAACATGAAAAGATGACCCGACAAACAAGTGCACGGCATATATTGAAATAAAGGAAAAGGG
CAAACCAAACCCTATGCAACGAAACAAAAAAAAATCATGAAATCGATCCCGTCTGCGGAACGGCTAGAGC
CATCCCAGGATTCCCCAAAGAGAAACACTGGCAAGTTAGCAATCAGAACGTGTCTGACGTACAGGTCGCA
TCCGTGTACGAACGCTAGCAGCACGGATCTATCACAAACACGGATCTAACACAAACATGAACAGAAGTAG
AACTACCGGGCCCTAACCATGGACCGGAACGCCGATCTAGAGAAGGTAGAGAGGGGGGGGGGAGGACGAG
CGGCGTACCTTGAAGCGGAGGTGCCGACGGGTGGATTTGGGGGAGATCTGGTTGTGTGTGTGTGCGCTCC
GAACAACACGAGGTTGGGGAAAGAGGGTGTGGAGGGGGTGTCTATTTATTACGGCGGGCGAGGAAGGGAA
AGCGAAGGAGCGGTGGGAAAGGAATCCCCCGTAGCTGCCGGTGCCGTGAGAGGAGGAGGAGGCCGCCTGC
CGTGCCGGCTCACGTCTGCCGCTCCGCCACGCAATTTCTGGATGCCGACAGCGGAGCAAGTCCAACGGTG
GAGCGGAACTCTCGAGAGGGGCCCAGAGGCAGCGACAGAGATGCCGTGCCGTCTGCTTCGCTTGGCCCGA
CGCGACGCTGCTGGTTCGCTGGTTGGTGTCCGTTAGACTCGTCGACGGCGTTTAACAGGCTGGCATTATC
TACTCGAAACAAGAAAAATGTTTCCTTAGTTTTTTTAATTTCTTAAAGGGTATTTGTTTAATTTTTAGTC
ACTTTATTTTATTCTATTTTATATCTAAATTATTAAATAAAAAAACTAAAATAGAGTTTTAGTTTTCTTA
ATTTAGAGGCTAAAATAGAATAAAATAGATGTACTAAAAAAATTAGTCTATAAAAACCATTAACCCTAAA
CCCTAAATGGATGTACTAATAAAATGGATGAAGTATTATATAGGTGAAGCTATTTGCAAAAAAAAAGGAG
AACACATGCACACTAAAGAGATAAAACTGTAGAGTCCTGTTGTCAAAGTACTCAATTGTCCTTTAGACCA
TGTCTAACTGTTCATTTATATGATTCTCTAAAACACTGATATTATTGTAGTACTATAGATTATATTATTC
GTAGAGTGAAGTTTAAATATATGTATAAAGATAGATAAACTGCACTTCAAACAAGTGTGACAAAAAAATA
TGTGGTAATTTTTTATAACTTAGACATGCAATGCTCATTAAATCGGCGCGCCCAAACCGAAGGCGGGAAA
CGACAATCTGATCATGAGCGGAGAATTAAGGGAGTCACGTTATGACCCCCGCCGATGACGCGGGACAAGC
CGTTTTACGTTTGGAACTGACAGAACCGCAACGTTGAAGGAGCCACTGAGCCGCGGGTTTCTGGAGTTTA
ATGAGCTAAGCACATACGTCAGAAACCATTATTGCGCGTTCAAAAGTCGCCTAAGGTCACTATCAGCTAG
CAAATATTTCTTGTCAAAAATGCTCCACTGACGTTCCATAAATTCCCCTCGGTATCCAATTAGAGTCTCA
TATTCACTCTCAACTCGATCGAGGGGATCTACCATGAGCCCAGAACGACGCCCGGCCGACATCCGCCGTG
CCACCGAGGCGGACATGCCGGCGGTCTGCACCATCGTCAACCACTACATCGAGACAAGCACGGTCAACTT
CCGTACCGAGCCGCAGGAACCGCAGGAGTGGACGGACGACCTCGTCCGTCTGCGGGAGCGCTATCCCTGG
CTCGTCGCCGAGGTGGACGGCGAGGTCGCCGGCATCGCCTACGCGGGTCCCTGGAAGGCACGCAACGCCT
ACGACTGGACGGCCGAGTCGACCGTGTACGTCTCCCCCCGCCACCAGCGGACGGGACTGGGCTCCACGCT
CTACACCCACCTGCTGAAGTCCCTGGAGGCACAGGGCTTCAAGAGCGTGGTCGCTGTCATCGGGCTGCCC
AACGACCCGAGCGTGCGCATGCACGAGGCGCTCGGATATGCCCCCCGCGGCATGCTGCGGGCGGCCGGCT
TCAAGCACGGGAACTGGCATGACGTGGGTTTCTGGCAGCTGGACTTCAGCCTGCCGGTGCCGCCCCGTCC
GGTCCTGCCCGTCACCGAAATCTGATGACCCCTAGAGTCAAGCAGATCGTTCAAACATTTGGCAATAAAG
TTTCTTAAGATTGAATCCTGTTGCCGGTCTTGCGATGATTATCATATAATTTCTGTTGAATTACGTTAAG
CATGTAATAATTAACATGTAATGCATGACGTTATTTATGAGATGGGTTTTTATGATTAGAGTCCCGCAAT
TATACATTTAATACGCGATAGAAAACAAAATATAGCGCGCAAACTAGGATAAATTATCGCGCGCGGTGTC
ATCTATGTTACTAGATCGACCGGCATGCAAGCTGATATCTGGTAGAGACGTTAGTATTCGATCATTAAAA
ACGTCCGCAATGTGTTATTAAGTTGTCTAAGCGTCAATTTGTTTACACCACAATATATCCTGCCACCAGC
CAGCCAACAGCTCCCCGACCGGCAGCTCGGCACAAAATCACCACTCGATACAGGCAGCCCATCAGTCCGG
GACGGCGTCAGCGGGAGAGCCGTTGTAAGGCGGCAGACTTTGCTCATGTTACCGATGCTATTCGGAAGAA
CGGCAACTAAGCTGCCGGGTTTGAAACACGGATGATCTCGCGGAGGGTAGCATGTTGATTGTAACGATGA
CAGAGCGTTGCTGCCTGTGATCCTCTAGCTAGAGTCCATGTGAGCAAAAGGCCAGCAAAAGGCCAGGAAC
CGTAAAAAGGCCGCGTTGCTGGCGTTTTTCCATAGGCTCCGCCCCCCTGACGAGCATCACAAAAATCGAC
GCTCAAGTCAGAGGTGGCGAAACCCGACAGGACTATAAAGATACCAGGCGTTTCCCCCTGGAAGCTCCCT
CGTGCGCTCTCCTGTTCCGACCCTGCCGCTTACCGGATACCTGTCCGCCTTTCTCCCTTCGGGAAGCGTG
GCGCTTTCTCATAGCTCACGCTGTAGGTATCTCAGTTCGGTGTAGGTCGTTCGCTCCAAGCTGGGCTGTG
TGCACGAACCCCCCGTTCAGCCCGACCGCTGCGCCTTATCCGGTAACTATCGTCTTGAGTCCAACCCGGT
AAGACACGACTTATCGCCACTGGCAGCAGCCACTGGTAACAGGATTAGCAGAGCGAGGTATGTAGGCGGT
GCTACAGAGTTCTTGAAGTGGTGGCCTAACTACGGCTACACTAGAAGAACAGTATTTGGTATCTGCGCTC
TGCTGAAGCCAGTTACCTTCGGAAAAAGAGTTGGTAGCTCTTGATCCGGCAAACAAACCACCGCTGGTAG
CGGTGGTTTTTTTGTTTGCAAGCAGCAGATTACGCGCAGAAAAAAAGGATCTCAAGAAGATCCTTTGATC
TTTTCTACGGGGTCTGACGCTCAGTGGAACGAAAACTCACGTTAAGGGATTTTGGTCATGAGATTATCAA
AAAGGATCTTCACCTAGATCCTTTTAAATTAAAAATGAAGTTTTAAATCAATCTAAAGTATATATGAGTA
AACTTGGTCTGACAGTTACCAATGCTTAATCAGTGAGGCACCTATCTCAGCGATCTGTCTATTTCGTTCA
TCCATAGTTGCCTGACTCCCCGTCGTGTAGATAACTACGATACGGGAGGGCTTACCATCTGGCCCCAGTG
CTGCAATGATACCGCGAGACCCACGCTCACCGGCTCCAGATTTATCAGCAATAAACCAGCCAGCCGGAAG
GGCCGAGCGCAGAAGTGGTCCTGCAACTTTATCCGCCTCCATCCAGTCTATTAATTGTTGCCGGGAAGCT
AGAGTAAGTAGTTCGCCAGTTAATAGTTTGCGCAACGTTGTTGCCATTGCTACAGGCATCGTGGTGTCAC
GCTCGTCGTTTGGTATGGCTTCATTCAGCTCCGGTTCCCAACGATCAAGGCGAGTTACATGATCCCCCAT
GTTGTGCAAAAAAGCGGTTAGCTCCTTCGGTCCTCCGATCGTTGTCAGAAGTAAGTTGGCCGCAGTGTTA
TCACTCATGGTTATGGCAGCACTGCATAATTCTCTTACTGTCATGCCATCCGTAAGATGCTTTTCTGTGA
CTGGTGAGTACTCAACCAAGTCATTCTGAGAATAGTGTATGCGGCGACCGAGTTGCTCTTGCCCGGCGTC
AATACGGGATAATACCGCGCCACATAGCAGAACTTTAAAAGTGCTCATCATTGGAAAACGTTCTTCGGGG
CGAAAACTCTCAAGGATCTTACCGCTGTTGAGATCCAGTTCGATGTAACCCACTCGTGCACCCAACTGAT
CTTCAGCATCTTTTACTTTCACCAGCGTTTCTGGGTGAGCAAAAACAGGAAGGCAAAATGCCGCAAAAAA
GGGAATAAGGGCGACACGGAAATGTTGAATACTCATACTCTTCCTTTTTCAATATTATTGAAGCATTTAT
CAGGGTTATTGTCTCATGAGCGGATACATATTTGAATGTATTTAGAAAAATAAACAAATAGGGGTAGCTT
TCGGGCTGATCGCCCATCCCGTTACTGCCCCGATCCCGGCAATGGCAAGGACTGCCAGCGCTGCCATTTT
TGGGGTGAGGCCGTTCGCGGCCGAGGGGCGCAGCCCCTGGGGGGATGGGAGGCCCGCGTTAGCGGGCCGG
GAGGGTTCGAGAAGGGGGGGCACCCCCCTTCGGCGTGCGCGGTCACGCGCACAGGGCGCAGCCCTGGTTA
AAAACAAGGTTTATAAATATTGGTTTAAAAGCAGGTTAAAAGACAGGTTAGCGGTGGCCGAAAAACGGGC
GGAAACCCTTGCAAATGCTGGATTTTCTGCCTGTGGACAGCCCCTCAAATGTCAATAGGTGCGCCCCTCA
TCTGTCAGCACTCTGCCCCTCAAGTGTCAAGGATCGCGCCCCTCATCTGTCAGTAGTCGCGCCCCTCAAG
TGTCAATACCGCAGGGCACTTATCCCCAGGCTTGTCCACATCATCTGTGGGAAACTCGCGTAAAATCAGG
CGTTTTCGCCGATTTGCGAGGCTGGCCAGCTCCACGTCGCCGGCCGAAATCGAGCCTGCCCCTCATCTGT
CAACGCCGCGCCGGGTGAGTCGGCCCCTCAAGTGTCAACGTCCGCCCCTCATCTGTCAGTGAGGGCCAAG
TTTTCCGCGAGGTATCCACAACGCCGGCGGCCGGTGTCTCGCACACGGCTTCGACGGCGTTTCTGGCGCG
TTTGCAGGGCCATAGACGGCCGCCAGCCCAGCGGCGAGGGCAACCAGCCCGGTGAGCGTCGGAAAGGCGC
TCGGTCTTGCCTTGCTCGTCGGTGATGTACACATACAAATGGACGAACGGATAAACCTTTTCACGCCCTT
TTAAATATCCGATTATTCTAATAAACGCTCTTTTCTCTTAGGTTTACCCGCCAATATATCCTGTCAAACA
CTGATAGTTTAAACTGAAGGCGGGAAACGACAATCTGATCCCCCTCCACCGCGGTGGCGGCCGCCCGGTC
ACTGGATTTTGGTTTTAGGAATTAGAAATTTTATTGATAGAAGTATTTTACAAATACAAATAC
Features (pLannotate 1.2.2; 17 found; start..end, strand, type, name):
    156..875     -  CDS            EYFP: enhanced YFP mammalian codon-optimized
    883..907     +  protein_bind   attB2: mutant version of attB; recombination site for the Gateway® BP reaction BP Clonase™
   1226..1250    -  protein_bind   attB1: mutant version of attB; recombination site for the Gateway® BP reaction BP Clonase™
   1255..1304    +  misc_feature   MCS (fragment): pBluescript multiple cloning site
   1308..3260    -  promoter       Ubi promoter: maize polyubiquitin gene promoter
   3383..3562    +  promoter       NOS promoter: nopaline synthase promoter
   3604..4152    +  CDS            bar: PAT_STRHY - Experimental evidence at protein level: Swiss-Prot protein existence level 1. Inactivates phosphinothricin (PPT) by transfer of an acetyl group from acetyl CoA. Can also acetylate demethylphosphinothricin but not PTT or glutamate. This enzyme is an effector of phosphinothricin tripeptide (PTT or bialaphos) resistance. From Streptomyces hygroscopicus. Introduced by genetic manipulation and expressed in glufosinate-tolerant maize by Dekalb Genetics.
   4175..4427    +  terminator     NOS terminator: nopaline synthase terminator and poly(A) signal
   4521..4545    -  misc_feature   LB T-DNA repeat: left border repeat from nopaline C58 T-DNA
   4857..5445    -  rep_origin     ori: high-copy-number ColE1/pMB1/pBR322/pUC origin of replication
   5616..6476    -  CDS            AmpR: β-lactamase; bla; confers resistance to ampicillin, carbenicillin, and related antibiotics
   6477..6568    -  promoter       AmpR promoter: bla
   6570..6647    -  CDS            klaC (fragment): KLAC_ECOLX - Also known as telB. Protein predicted: Swiss-Prot protein existence level 4. Belongs to the kla operon, which is associated with cryptic tellurite resistance, and IncW plasmid fertility inhibition. From Escherichia coli.
   6711..7242    -  rep_origin     oriV: incP origin of replication
   7462..7486    -  misc_feature   RB T-DNA repeat: right border repeat from nopaline C58 T-DNA
   7534..7554    +  misc_feature   MCS (fragment): pBluescript multiple cloning site
   7561..97      -  polyA_signal   CaMV poly(A) signal (fragment) (across the origin): cauliflower mosaic virus polyadenylation signal
