[The description below was written by a language model from this plasmid's Addgene catalogue record and pLannotate feature annotations shown in this document.]
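Description:
pZmUBQ:AVRa1 is a plant expression plasmid built by Gateway recombination into the pZmUBQ:GW-YFP destination backbone, giving a construct of roughly 7.6 kb. It is maintained in E. coli through a high-copy ColE1/pUC-type origin and an ampicillin resistance (β-lactamase) gene. The annotated sequence also shows an IncP oriV and nopaline-type left and right T-DNA border repeats, elements typical of binary-vector lineages, although the record does not describe Agrobacterium-mediated delivery. For plant selection the backbone carries a bar (phosphinothricin acetyltransferase) gene between a NOS promoter and NOS terminator, conferring Basta/glufosinate resistance.

The payload is a 282 bp coding sequence for AVRa1, an avirulence effector from the barley powdery mildew fungus Blumeria graminis f. sp. hordei, cloned without its signal peptide so that the protein stays inside the plant cell rather than entering the secretory pathway. The insert lies between the attB1 and attB2 sites left by recombination and is driven by the maize polyubiquitin promoter, a strong constitutive promoter widely used in cereals. An EYFP coding sequence and a CaMV polyadenylation signal fragment follow attB2, but because the insert retains its own stop codon, AVRa1 is produced untagged rather than as the YFP fusion the backbone would otherwise encode. The insert itself was not recognised by the automated annotation and appears only as the unannotated gap between the att sites.

According to the associated publication, the construct was made for transient expression in barley and wheat protoplasts, where an AVR effector and its matching NLR immune receptor are tested together in a cell death assay used to identify and validate such pairs.
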