Addgene plasmid #132356: pZmUBQ:AVRa1
Purpose: Expression of the Blumeria graminis f. sp. hordei effector AVRa1 ∆SP from the Zea mays ubiquitin promotor
Depositing lab: Paul Schulze-Lefert. Depositing organization: Max Planck Institute for Plant Breeding Research. Publication: A cell death assay in barley and wheat protoplasts for identification and validation of matching pathogen AVR effector and plant NLR immune receptors. Saur IML, Bauer S, Lu X, Schulze-Lefert P. Plant Methods. 2019 Oct 24;15:118. doi: 10.1186/s13007-019-0502-0. eCollection 2019. PubMed 31666804.
Backbone
  Vector backbone: pZmUBQ:GW-YFP
  Backbone size w/o insert (bp): 7244
  Total vector size (bp): 7626
  Vector type: Plant Expression
  Selectable markers: Basta
Growth in bacteria
  Bacterial resistance: Ampicillin, 100 μg/mL
  Growth temperature: 37°C
  Growth strain: DH5alpha
  Copy number: Unknown
Gene/Insert
  Gene/Insert name: AVRa1 ∆SP with stop codon
  Species: Blumeria graminis f. sp. hordei
  Insert size (bp): 282
  Promoter: pZmUBQ
  Cloning method: Gateway Cloning
  Sequencing primers: 5′ CACCCTGTTGTTTGGTGTTACTTC
Terms and licenses: Academic/Nonprofit Terms; Industry Terms: Not Available to Industry
Depositor comments: AVRa1 is expressed without signal peptide and without the YFP fusion encoded in the vector
How to cite: pZmUBQ:AVRa1 was a gift from Paul Schulze-Lefert (Addgene plasmid # 132356 ; http://n2t.net/addgene:132356 ; RRID:Addgene_132356)
